>Addgene plasmid #33219 | pDMG1i | depositor partial sequence | sequence record 39475 | cog-1 3'UTR - 1st site GU6
CTTTTAAGCGTTCTACCTCTCCCCCTCCCTTCAACCGAGTGTATTATTCCCCCAATTTGTTTGCAATTTT
TTCCTGAAGCCCTCTAAGAAAATCCAAAATCATGACCTACTTCCGTCTTTACACCTGATTACCTGAATAC
CAACACCCCACACAGATGCCATGATCTCTCGTCTTTTCTCGTACTTTTGTATAATTTTTTTTCTTAATTT
TTTTGCATGTTTTCCCATAGTTATAGCCATTTTTTTTTCTTTTTTTTTCCAAATCATCGTCACTTATGCA
AAAACCAAACTCCCTTTTACCGTTAAACCATGCCCAAATACAAAAAATTTCCCATTTAATTGTACGTTTT
TTTCTCTTCAAATTGGATTCTAATGACATAAATTTATTAGATTAA
