>Addgene plasmid #33219 | pDMG1i | addgene partial sequence | sequence record 41278 | EBV-rev 5'-GTGGTTTGTCCAAACTCATC-3'
ATCTAATAAATTTATGTCATTAGAATCCAATTTGAAGAGAAAAAAACGTACAATTAAATGGGAAATTTTT
TGTATTTGGGCATGGTTTAACGGTAAAAGGGAGTTTGGTTTTTGCATAAGTGACGATGATTTGGAAAAAA
AAAGAAAAAAAAATGGCTATAACTATGGGAAAACATGCAAAAAAATTAAGAAAAAAAATTATACAAAAGT
ACGAGAAAAGACGAGAGATCATGGCATCTGTGTGGGGTGTTGGTATTCAGGTAATCAGGTGTAAAGACGG
AAGTAGGTCATGATTTTGGATTTTCTTAGAGGGCTTCAGGAAAAAATTGCAAACAAATTGGGGGAATAAT
ACACTCGGTTGAAGGGAGGGGGAGAGGTAGAACGCTTAAAAGTCTAGAACACTAGTAGTGATATCGAGAC
CGGTATAGAGCTCCTAGAATTATTGTTCATTTTTGAGAACTCGCTCAACGAACGATTTGATATATTTTCC
CATTTCATCAGGTGCATCTTCTTGCGAAAAATGAAGACCTTTTACTTTGACAAATTCAGTATTAGGAAAC
TTCTTGGCACCTTCAACAATAGCATTGGAAAAGAATCCTGGGTCCGATTCAATAAACATTTTTGGTAAAT
CATCACTTGCACGTAGATAAGCATTATAATTCCTAACAATTTGTACAACGTCAGGTTTACCACCTTTTAC
TAACGGGATTTCACGAGGCCATGATAATGTTGGACGACGAACTTCACCTTTCTCTTTGAATGGTTCAAGA
TATGCTGCAAATTCTTCTGGTTCTAACTTTCTCATGATTTTTGATGGC
