[The description below was written by a language model from this plasmid's Addgene catalogue record.]
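Description:
pDMG1i is a mammalian luciferase reporter plasmid built on the pIS1 backbone (about 4.1 kb without insert), designed for testing microRNA-mediated repression of a 3′ untranslated region. It is a high-copy plasmid propagated in E. coli under ampicillin selection. The record provides no feature table, so the origin of replication, the promoter driving the reporter, the polyadenylation signal and the specific type of luciferase encoded by the backbone are not stated.

The insert is the 3′UTR of the Caenorhabditis elegans gene cog-1, cloned between XbaI and EagI sites, both of which are retained. The luciferase open reading frame lies upstream on the backbone, so the reporter transcript carries the nematode UTR as its own 3′ untranslated region. Any post-transcriptional regulation acting through that UTR is therefore read out as a change in luciferase activity. The UTR carries a mutation recorded as "1st site GU6", which indicates an alteration to the first of its microRNA target sites. The name suggests a G:U wobble introduced at a position of the seed match, but the record does not define the change precisely.

The associated study examined how weak seed-pairing stability and high target-site abundance reduce the targeting proficiency of lsy-6 and other microRNAs. This construct fits that work as one of a series of site variants used in transfected mammalian cells to compare repression of wild-type and altered target sites, typically with normalisation to a co-transfected control reporter.
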