Addgene plasmid #33219: pDMG1i
Depositing lab: David Bartel. Depositing organization: Whitehead Institute for Biomedical Research. Publication: Weak seed-pairing stability and high target-site abundance decrease the proficiency of lsy-6 and other microRNAs. Garcia DM, Baek D, Shin C, Bell GW, Grimson A, Bartel DP. Nat Struct Mol Biol. 2011 Sep 11;18(10):1139-46. doi: 10.1038/nsmb.2115. PubMed 21909094.
Backbone
  Vector backbone: pIS1
  Backbone manufacturer: Addgene (#12179)
  Backbone size w/o insert (bp): 4085
  Vector type: Mammalian Expression, Luciferase
Growth in bacteria
  Bacterial resistance: Ampicillin, 100 μg/mL
  Growth temperature: 37°C
  Growth strain: DH5alpha
  Copy number: High Copy
Gene/Insert
  Gene/Insert name: cog-1 3'UTR
  Species: C. elegans (nematode)
  Mutation: 1st site GU6
  GenBank ID: NM_001027093
  Entrez Gene: cog-1 (a.k.a. R03C1.3)
  Tag / fusion protein: Luciferase (N terminal on backbone)
  Cloning method: Restriction Enzyme; 5′ cloning site XbaI (not destroyed); 3′ cloning site EagI (not destroyed)
  Sequencing primers: 5′ none; 3′ EBV Reverse
Terms and licenses: Academic/Nonprofit Terms; Industry Terms: Not Available to Industry
How to cite: pDMG1i was a gift from David Bartel (Addgene plasmid # 33219 ; http://n2t.net/addgene:33219 ; RRID:Addgene_33219)
